Addgene plasmid #226581: mNeonGreen-Sec24D
Purpose: Encodes Sec24D protein labeled with mNeonGreen
Depositing lab: Gia Voeltz. Depositing organization: University of Colorado, Boulder. Publication: Vesicular and uncoated Rab1-dependent cargo carriers facilitate ER to Golgi transport. Westrate LM, Hoyer MJ, Nash MJ, Voeltz GK. J Cell Sci. 2020 Jul 24;133(14). pii: jcs.239814. doi: 10.1242/jcs.239814. PubMed 32616562.
Backbone
  Vector backbone: mNeonGreen-C1
  Vector type: Mammalian Expression
Growth in bacteria
  Bacterial resistance: Kanamycin, 50 μg/mL
  Growth temperature: 37°C
  Growth strain: DH5alpha
  Copy number: High Copy
Gene/Insert
  Gene/Insert name: Sec24D (Sec24 homolog D) (alt name: COPII coat complex component)
  Species: H. sapiens (human)
  Entrez Gene: SEC24D (a.k.a. CLCRP2)
  Tag / fusion protein: mNeonGreen (N terminal on insert)
  Cloning method: Restriction Enzyme; 5′ cloning site Unknown (unknown if destroyed)
Terms and licenses: Academic/Nonprofit Terms; Industry Terms: Not Available to Industry
How to cite: mNeonGreen-Sec24D was a gift from Gia Voeltz (Addgene plasmid # 226581 ; http://n2t.net/addgene:226581 ; RRID:Addgene_226581)
