[The description below was written by a language model from this plasmid's Addgene catalogue record and pLannotate feature annotations shown in this document.]
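Description:
mNeonGreen-Sec24D is a mammalian expression plasmid built on the mNeonGreen-C1 backbone, a C1-style fluorescent protein fusion vector, and encodes human SEC24D (Sec24 homolog D, a component of the COPII coat complex) tagged at its N terminus with mNeonGreen. The sequenced plasmid is 7,871 nt. Transcription is driven by the human cytomegalovirus immediate early enhancer and promoter. This is followed by the mNeonGreen coding sequence, a bright, rapidly maturing monomeric green/yellow fluorescent protein derived from Branchiostoma lanceolatum. A short remnant of the multiple cloning site links it to the SEC24D open reading frame, which spans the numbering origin of the circular record. An SV40 polyadenylation signal terminates the fusion transcript. The insert was introduced by restriction cloning, but the record does not identify the sites used.

For propagation in bacteria the plasmid carries a high-copy ColE1/pUC-type origin and is selected with kanamycin. Resistance comes from the Tn5 aminoglycoside phosphotransferase (NeoR/KanR) gene, which sits downstream of both a bacterial bla promoter and the SV40 enhancer/early promoter and ends with an HSV TK polyadenylation signal. The same cassette can therefore confer kanamycin resistance in E. coli and G418 resistance in mammalian cells. An f1 origin is also present. The short hits annotated as ble, bGH poly(A) and SV40 large T antigen are fragments only.

The construct is intended for expressing fluorescently labelled Sec24D in mammalian cells. The associated publication concerns cargo carriers in ER-to-Golgi transport, which fits its use as a fluorescent COPII marker.
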