Features (pLannotate 1.2.2; 15 found; start..end, strand, type, name):
   1723..1757    -  misc_feature   MCS (fragment): multiple cloning site
   1758..2465    -  CDS            mNeonGreen: mNeonGreen is a basic (constitutively fluorescent) green/yellow fluorescent protein published in 2013, derived from Branchiostoma lanceolatum. It is reported to be a very rapidly-maturing monomer with moderate acid sensitivity.
   2510..2713    -  promoter       CMV promoter: human cytomegalovirus (CMV) immediate early promoter
   2714..3017    -  enhancer       CMV enhancer: human cytomegalovirus immediate early enhancer
   3192..3780    -  rep_origin     ori: high-copy-number ColE1/pMB1/pBR322/pUC origin of replication
   4002..4018    +  polyA_signal   bGH poly(A) signal (fragment): bovine growth hormone polyadenylation signal
   4109..4156    -  polyA_signal   HSV TK poly(A) signal: herpes simplex virus thymidine kinase polyadenylation signal (Cole and Stacy, 1985)
   4215..4367    -  CDS            ble (fragment): BLE_KLEPN - Experimental evidence at protein level: Swiss-Prot protein existence level 1. Binding protein with a strong affinity to the bleomycin family of antibiotics. Binds to CL990; an antimitotic-antibiotic compound. From Klebsiella pneumoniae.
   4388..5182    -  CDS            NeoR/KanR: aminoglycoside phosphotransferase from Tn5; aph(3')-II (or nptII); confers resistance to neomycin, kanamycin, and G418 (Geneticin®)
   5217..5574    -  promoter       SV40 promoter: SV40 enhancer and early promoter
   5576..5680    -  promoter       AmpR promoter: bla
   5707..6135    +  rep_origin     f1 ori (sequence partly withheld): f1 bacteriophage origin of replication; arrow indicates direction of (+) strand synthesis
   6169..6290    -  polyA_signal   SV40 poly(A) signal: SV40 polyadenylation signal
   6313..6397    -  CDS            large T antigen (fragment): large T antigen from SV40 (simian virus 40)
   6494..1718    -  CDS            SEC24D (across the origin): SC24D_HUMAN - Also known as KIAA0755 From Homo sapiens (Human).
>Addgene plasmid #226581 | mNeonGreen-Sec24D | addgene full sequence | sequence record 451846 | Addgene NGS Result
CAGTCTGCTGCCTTTAGTGCTTCCATGCCAGCCTGGATGACAGAAGCAAAGACAGTCTCATTTTCATTAG
AGTCTGCAAACATGTCTGGAATCTGGTCCAACAAATTATGAATCACAGATTGGGATTCTTGATAGTTGAC
AAGGAAACCATCCAACAAAGGAACAAAGACTTCTCCAACATCAGTCACCACCATCATCTGAGGCTGGGCC
AGATTACTCTTCACATTAAAGAAATGGAGAACTTTGTTATATGTGATAAAACCCACTCGAATTGCAGACG
TCTCTTCTTGCTCTTCCTTTGGAATTTTTTCCAGCATGGTCTTCAGTTCTTCACATATGAGCTTGACAAG
TCCATTCTTTATGTTACTATATGAAACATCAATCATGAAGATAAAGGCTGGTGGGTTGGGAGGCTTACTC
TTTCTGCAATAATCCAAAGTGGCAACATATTCATAAGATCCTAGAGATAACTCTGGTTTCTCATAGTGGT
CCAGTCTTCTTCCAATGTGGTCCAGATGTTGGAAATAGAATGGTGGAACATCATTCACACAGTTGCAAAA
TCCACACTGATATCTCCTTCCTCCTTCGATGAACTGCATAAATGGGCACATGTAGGCCTTGCACCTGTTG
CATCTGACTGGTCCACTCTCGCCGTGATTTACCAAGTAAAGGGGACTCTCATTTGAAGGAATGGTGGCAA
AGGGCTTGATGACAGCAGCTAATGGAATCTGAGCTTGCTTAGCCATATCTGACGTGCATGGAAAACAGTA
TGTTGTACAACGGATGAATCGAGGACTGGCATTTCCTTGGTCTTGTATCATGCAATCTGTAGTGACCAGG
GGAGGGATCTGGCCTCTGGTGTTGGTGGCATAAACTTGTCCTCCTCTGCTGGCTCTATCATTCTCAATCA
CCTGGATTGGGCTAGGGATAGAGTCAGGATCCAGCTTCTTCTGGGGCTGTGGCGGACCAGCCATCTGTGC
AGGACCTCCAGGGAAGCCTCCTGGGTAAGACAGTTGTGCGCCTGCCATCTGGGGACCAGAGTTGGCCTGC
TGCGGAGGATATCCAGCACCCAAGGTCTGGCCTGGAAGAGGTGGGGGCTGGTACTGGGCATTTGGAGGAG
GAGGCCCAGAGAGCCCATCTGGTCTGTACATTGGTAGAGGCAAAGGTGAGGCACCAGGACCATTGAGTGT
GGTGGGTGGTGGTGGAAGAACTTGAGATCCAGGCTGCAAAATGGAAGGCTGTGGAGGTCGTGGAGGAGTC
TGCAATGATGTGGCTGACAGAGGGCCAGGGGGTCCCTGGCTTGGAGGAGCCATGCCTGAACCATAGCTGT
TGATTTGCATAGCACTGAGCTGGCTGCCCAGCTGGGTGACAGATGAAGTGGATATAGGACCTGGATAAGA
AGATTGTGCAGAGGGTTGGTATGGTGCATGTGAGGATGCCACATTGTTGACAGGTGGAGGGCCTGGAAAT
CTTTGGGGAGGGTGACCAGTGGCATGAGCTCCATTCTGACCAAACTGATGGGGTCCAGGAGGTGGGGGAC
CCGGAGGCAACATTCCCCTAGTGGCGGTGGCCCCCAAAGGCCCTGCTGGCTTCATCATACCTGTTGGAGA
TGCTGTGTGCGACGGATCCCCATAGTGCCCATAATGAGGTGGAGAAAGGCCTATTCCAGGCTGAGGCTGA
GAATACGGAGGTGTAGCCACGTAACCTTGTTGACTCATGGTGGAATTCGAAGCTTGAGCTCGAGATCTGA
GTCCGGACTTGTACAGCTCGTCCATGCCCATCACATCGGTAAAGGCCTTTTGCCACTCCTTGAAGTTGAG
CTCGGTCTTGGAGTGCTTGAGCTCCGTCTTACGGAACACGTACATCGGCTGGTTCTTCAGATAGTTAGCC
GCCATTGGCTTGGCAAAGGTGTAGGTGGTCCGCGCAGTGCTCCGGTAGCGCTTGCCATTTCCAGTGGTGT
AACTCCACTTAAAGGTACTGATGATGGTTTTGTCGTTGGGGTAAGTCTTCTTCGACCTGCACCAGTCCGC
AGCGGTCAGCGAGTTGGTCATCACAGGACCGTCAGCAGGGAAACCAGTCCCCTTCACCTGGGCCTCTCCT
TTGATGTGGCTTCCCTCGTAGGTGTAGCGGTAGTTAACAGTAAGGGAGGCACCATCTTCAAACTGCATTG
TGCGATGGACTTGGTAGCCGGAGCCATCTACCATGGCGGCCTGGAAAGGCGACATCCCGTCAGGGTAGGG
CAGGTACTGATGGAAGCCATACCCGATATGAGGGACCAGAATCCAGGGGGAGAACTGGAGGTCACCCTTG
GTGGACTTCAGGTTTAACTCCTCATAACCATCATTTGGATTGCCGGTGCCCTGACCCACCATGTCAAAGT
CCACACCGTTGATGGAGCCAAAGATGTGTAACTCATGTGTCGCTGGGAGAGAGGCCATGTTATCCTCCTC
GCCCTTGCTCACCATGGTGGCGACCGGTAGCGCTAGCGGATCTGACGGTTCACTAAACCAGCTCTGCTTA
TATAGACCTCCCACCGTACACGCCTACCGCCCATTTGCGTCAATGGGGCGGAGTTGTTACGACATTTTGG
AAAGTCCCGTTGATTTTGGTGCCAAAACAAACTCCCATTGACGTCAATGGGGTGGAGACTTGGAAATCCC
CGTGAGTCAAACCGCTATCCACGCCCATTGATGTACTGCCAAAACCGCATCACCATGGTAATAGCGATGA
CTAATACGTAGATGTACTGCCAAGTAGGAAAGTCCCATAAGGTCATGTACTGGGCATAATGCCAGGCGGG
CCATTTACCGTCATTGACGTCAATAGGGGGCGTACTTGGCATATGATACACTTGATGTACTGCCAAGTGG
GCAGTTTACCGTAAATACTCCACCCATTGACGTCAATGGAAAGTCCCTATTGGCGTTACTATGGGAACAT
ACGTCATTATTGACGTCAATGGGCGGGGGTCGTTGGGCGGTCAGCCAGGCGGGCCATTTACCGTAAGTTA
TGTAACGCGGAACTCCATATATGGGCTATGAACTAATGACCCCGTAATTGATTACTATTAATAACTAATG
CATGGCGGTAATACGGTTATCCACAGAATCAGGGGATAACGCAGGAAAGAACATGTGAGCAAAAGGCCAG
CAAAAGGCCAGGAACCGTAAAAAGGCCGCGTTGCTGGCGTTTTTCCATAGGCTCCGCCCCCCTGACGAGC
ATCACAAAAATCGACGCTCAAGTCAGAGGTGGCGAAACCCGACAGGACTATAAAGATACCAGGCGTTTCC
CCCTGGAAGCTCCCTCGTGCGCTCTCCTGTTCCGACCCTGCCGCTTACCGGATACCTGTCCGCCTTTCTC
CCTTCGGGAAGCGTGGCGCTTTCTCATAGCTCACGCTGTAGGTATCTCAGTTCGGTGTAGGTCGTTCGCT
CCAAGCTGGGCTGTGTGCACGAACCCCCCGTTCAGCCCGACCGCTGCGCCTTATCCGGTAACTATCGTCT
TGAGTCCAACCCGGTAAGACACGACTTATCGCCACTGGCAGCAGCCACTGGTAACAGGATTAGCAGAGCG
AGGTATGTAGGCGGTGCTACAGAGTTCTTGAAGTGGTGGCCTAACTACGGCTACACTAGAAGAACAGTAT
TTGGTATCTGCGCTCTGCTGAAGCCAGTTACCTTCGGAAAAAGAGTTGGTAGCTCTTGATCCGGCAAACA
AACCACCGCTGGTAGCGGTGGTTTTTTTGTTTGCAAGCAGCAGATTACGCGCAGAAAAAAAGGATCTCAA
GAAGATCCTTTGATCTTTTCTACGGGGTCTGACGCTCAGTGGAACGAAAACTCACGTTAAGGGATTTTGG
TCATGAGATTATCAAAAAGGATCTTCACCTAGATCCTTTTAAATTAAAAATGAAGTTTTAAATCAATCTA
AAGTATATATGAGTAACCTGAGGCTATGGCAGGGCCTGCCGCCCCGACGTTGGCTGCGAGCCCTGGGCCT
TCACCCGAACTTGGGGGGTGGGGTGGGGAAAAGGAAGAAACGCGGGCGTATTGGCCCCAATGGGGTCTCG
GTGGGGTATCGACAGAGTGCCAGCCCTGGGACCGAACCCCGCGTTTATGAACAAACGACCCAACACCGTG
CGTTTTATTCTGTCTTTTTATTGCCGTCATAGCGCGGGTTCCTTCCGGTATTGTCTCCTTCCGTGTTTCA
GTTAGCCTCCCCCTAGGGTGGGCGAAGAACTCCAGCATGAGATCCCCGCGCTGGAGGATCATCCAGCCGG
CGTCCCGGAAAACGATTCCGAAGCCCAACCTTTCATAGAAGGCGGCGGTGGAATCGAAATCTCGTGATGG
CAGGTTGGGCGTCGCTTGGTCGGTCATTTCGAACCCCAGAGTCCCGCTCAGAAGAACTCGTCAAGAAGGC
GATAGAAGGCGATGCGCTGCGAATCGGGAGCGGCGATACCGTAAAGCACGAGGAAGCGGTCAGCCCATTC
GCCGCCAAGCTCTTCAGCAATATCACGGGTAGCCAACGCTATGTCCTGATAGCGGTCCGCCACACCCAGC
CGGCCACAGTCGATGAATCCAGAAAAGCGGCCATTTTCCACCATGATATTCGGCAAGCAGGCATCGCCAT
GGGTCACGACGAGATCCTCGCCGTCGGGCATGCTCGCCTTGAGCCTGGCGAACAGTTCGGCTGGCGCGAG
CCCCTGATGCTCTTCGTCCAGATCATCCTGATCGACAAGACCGGCTTCCATCCGAGTACGTGCTCGCTCG
ATGCGATGTTTCGCTTGGTGGTCGAATGGGCAGGTAGCCGGATCAAGCGTATGCAGCCGCCGCATTGCAT
CAGCCATGATGGATACTTTCTCGGCAGGAGCAAGGTGAGATGACAGGAGATCCTGCCCCGGCACTTCGCC
CAATAGCAGCCAGTCCCTTCCCGCTTCAGTGACAACGTCGAGCACAGCTGCGCAAGGAACGCCCGTCGTG
GCCAGCCACGATAGCCGCGCTGCCTCGTCTTGCAGTTCATTCAGGGCACCGGACAGGTCGGTCTTGACAA
AAAGAACCGGGCGCCCCTGCGCTGACAGCCGGAACACGGCGGCATCAGAGCAGCCGATTGTCTGTTGTGC
CCAGTCATAGCCGAATAGCCTCTCCACCCAAGCGGCCGGAGAACCTGCGTGCAATCCATCTTGTTCAATC
ATGCGAAACGATCCTCATCCTGTCTCTTGATCGATCTTTGCAAAAGCCTAGGCCTCCAAAAAAGCCTCCT
CACTACTTCTGGAATAGCTCAGAGGCCGAGGCGGCCTCGGCCTCTGCATAAATAAAAAAAATTAGTCAGC
CATGGGGCGGAGAATGGGCGGAACTGGGCGGAGTTAGGGGCGGGATGGGCGGAGTTAGGGGCGGGACTAT
GGTTGCTGACTAATTGAGATGCATGCTTTGCATACTTCTGCCTGCTGGGGAGCCTGGGGACTTTCCACAC
CTGGTTGCTGACTAATTGAGATGCATGCTTTGCATACTTCTGCCTGCTGGGGAGCCTGGGGACTTTCCAC
ACCCTAACTGACACACATTCCACAGCTGGTTCTTTCCGCCTCAGGACTCTTCCTTTTTCAATATTATTGA
AGCATTTATCAGGGTTATTGTCTCATGAGCGGATACATATTTGAATGTATTTAGAAAAATAAACAAATAG
GGGTTCCGCGCACATTTCCCCGAAAAGTGCCACCTG
[124 nt withheld, positions 5707-5830]
C
[91 nt withheld, positions 5832-5922]
A
[49 nt withheld, positions 5924-5972]
CCTTTGACGTTGGAGTCCACGTTCTTT
[37 nt withheld, positions 6000-6036]
ACCCTATCTCGGTCTATTCTTTTGATTTATAAGGGATTTTGCCGATTTCGGCCTATTGGTTAAAAAATGA
GCTGATTTAACAAAAATTTAACGCGAATTTTAACAAAATATTAACGCTTACAATTTACGCGTTAAGATAC
ATTGATGAGTTTGGACAAACCACAACTAGAATGCAGTGAAAAAAATGCTTTATTTGTGAAATTTGTGATG
CTATTGCTTTATTTGTAACCATTATAAGCTGCAATAAACAAGTTAACAACAACAATTGCATTCATTTTAT
GTTTCAGGTTCAGGGGGAGGTGTGGGAGGTTTTTTAAAGCAAGTAAAACCTCTACAAATGTGGTATGGCT
GATTATGATCAGTTATCTAGATCCGGTGGATCCCCTAGAAAATTAGGCACCAAGAAGGAGATTATCTCCT
TGGAAATGCAACATCAATGACAGAGAAGTTTCAATTAATTAAGCAGCTGACAGATCTCCTTGTGAACACA
ACAAAGGAAATCCACATAAGAAGAGCCTCCGTAAAGTCCTTTGTCTTCTACCAGGAACTGTCGGAAAACC
ATTTCTGGTTGTTCTCGCTGCTTTACAATTGTGAGCTTCATTGAATATGGCCTCTTTTGTTGGATAATAC
CCATTATCATTCTGAGTTGTTGAGAGTATGGGTTTCCCACTTCAGGCAGCAATGTCATATCTGTGTTGAT
ATGTGCAAAAGATGGCACATTAAATATTCCTTGGATCAGTTCTGGTGGGCTGCTTACTCCCAACCACAGG
AACATGTGTAGACCATTAGCCAGTAAGAATATTCCTTCTTCTGAAAGACGGGACTCAGAGCAACGAACGG
CAGCAGGTAACATTGTACTCTTGACATCTAACGTGTGTATGGGCAGAAGTTGTGGGTAGAAGAAAAGCTG
AGAGTCAGCCACACCCATGGTCATGACCAGCTGTCTCTGGTATGCTCGTTCATCAGTTGAGATCTCTGGT
CTGCTGAGTAGTACACAGTTTTTCAACAAGCAATTCATGTACACTGGCAATACTTTCATGGAATCTGGTA
GAATAAGCTGGCTTGCTGCAGAAGGACTTGCACAATTCTTCCGGTAACATGCCAACATATGGGCAGTCTG
ATTAACTAGAATTTCCCGGATGACCTTCAAAGGCTGGTGGAGAACTGCTTTAAAAGCTGACTTGGCAAAG
AAGTTGATAAGAGCATCTGTCTCACAGCTCTTATAAAGATCAGCTAGCTGAGAGCTGCAGTTTAAGCCAA
GATTGTGAATCCGAAGTCTTCTTTGACCACTGATTGTCGTGTAAAGCACAGCACACTGGATTAAGGCTCC
ACTGTCTTCACTGAGTTTGTCATCGTGCTTGAACTCCACGGTCACTGCCTTGTCACAATCGATGGCAGCC
ATTTCTACATCGGTGGTGTTGTTCATCAAGATTCCACCAAAGAAATCAGTGGCTCTGAAACCTGTGCTGG
TACGAACCCTCATAATAGCATCAAAGCCTATTTTCTTTTCAATATCATTTCTGAGGTCGTTCAAAAATTG
TTGTCTATCCAAGTGCATCTGGAAATTGTTGTATTTGTAAAGGGTTCCTCCAGTGAGCTGAGGAACCAGC
CCCAGCGAGGCCACGTCCACATACTGACTAGGAAAGAGGAAGAGTGTCACAGAGCAGCCGTGAGCCACGC
AGTCCTTGGCCAATGAGTCATAGACATTTGTTTGGGGCTGGAAAAGTATCTTCTCTTTGTCTGTATTAAC
CAGTTTTTTGTCATCTCTGTTTTTGAGCTTCCCTGGTGCTTCAGCAGTTGGCAAGGAAGAATGGAAGATG
AACAGCTTCCCAGGA
